Addgene plasmid #67180: pCRISPaint-2A-TurboGFP-PEST
Purpose: CRISPaint universal donor for gene expression quantification using destabilized TurboGFP
Depositing lab: Veit Hornung. Depositing organization: Universitaetsklinikum Bonn. Publication: CRISPaint allows modular base-specific gene tagging using a ligase-4-dependent mechanism. Schmid-Burgk JL, Honing K, Ebert TS, Hornung V. Nat Commun. 2016 Jul 28;7:12338. doi: 10.1038/ncomms12338. PubMed 27465542.
Backbone
  Vector backbone: pCRISPaint
  Backbone manufacturer: Veit Hornung group
Growth in bacteria
  Bacterial resistance: Ampicillin, 100 μg/mL
  Growth temperature: 30°C
  Growth strain: DH10B
  Copy number: High Copy
Gene/Insert
  Gene/Insert name: T2A-TurboGFP-PEST
  Species: Synthetic
Terms and licenses: Academic/Nonprofit Terms; Industry Terms: Not Available to Industry
Depositor comments: please check ip situation sequence with two primers: TTCGCTATTACGCCAGCTGGCGA, agcctatggaaaaacgccagcaac
How to cite: pCRISPaint-2A-TurboGFP-PEST was a gift from Veit Hornung (Addgene plasmid # 67180 ; http://n2t.net/addgene:67180 ; RRID:Addgene_67180)
