[The description below was written by a language model from this plasmid's Addgene catalogue record and pLannotate feature annotations shown in this document.]
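Description:
pCRISPaint-2A-TurboGFP-PEST is a small (about 3.4 kb) universal donor plasmid from the CRISPaint system, a modular gene-tagging method that relies on a ligase-4-dependent (non-homologous end joining) mechanism rather than homology arms. It is built on the pCRISPaint backbone and is propagated in E. coli as a high-copy plasmid through a ColE1/pUC-type origin, with selection by ampicillin through a β-lactamase gene under its own bla promoter. The annotation also picks up short remnants of a pBR322 bom region, a lacZα fragment and an RSF origin fragment, which appear to be backbone leftovers rather than functional parts.

The payload is a synthetic T2A-TurboGFP-PEST cassette followed by a bovine growth hormone polyadenylation signal. No mammalian promoter is annotated upstream of the cassette, which fits a donor meant to be expressed only after in-frame integration into an endogenous coding sequence. The T2A peptide named in the insert is not separately annotated in the feature table, but would sit just upstream of TurboGFP. It causes ribosomal skipping, so the reporter is released as a separate protein rather than remaining fused to the host gene product. TurboGFP is a rapidly maturing green fluorescent protein derived from a copepod. The downstream segment, annotated as a fragment of destabilized EGFP, corresponds to the PEST degradation sequence from mouse ornithine decarboxylase, which shortens the reporter's half-life. With fast maturation and rapid turnover, fluorescence follows the current expression of the targeted locus rather than accumulated protein, in line with the stated purpose of quantifying gene expression. The record does not describe the nuclease target site used to linearize the donor, or the companion plasmids.
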