Features (pLannotate 1.2.2; 9 found; start..end, strand, type, name):
     19..607     -  rep_origin     ori: high-copy-number ColE1/pMB1/pBR322/pUC origin of replication
    778..1638    -  CDS            AmpR: β-lactamase; bla; confers resistance to ampicillin, carbenicillin, and related antibiotics
   1639..1743    -  promoter       AmpR promoter: bla
   1761..1810    +  misc_feature   bom (fragment): basis of mobility region from pBR322
   1816..1973    -  CDS            lacZα (fragment): LacZα fragment of β-galactosidase; lacZ fragment
   2085..2780    +  CDS            TurboGFP: TurboGFP is a basic (constitutively fluorescent) green fluorescent protein published in 2006, derived from Pontellina plumata. It is reported to be a rapidly-maturing dimer with moderate acid sensitivity.
   2796..2918    +  CDS            d1EGFP (fragment): EGFP destabilized by fusion to a mutated version of residues 422-461 of mouse ornithine decarboxylase, giving an in vivo half-life of ~1 hour mammalian codon-optimized
   2943..3167    +  polyA_signal   bGH poly(A) signal: bovine growth hormone polyadenylation signal
   3202..3335    -  rep_origin     RSF ori (fragment): Plasmids containing the RSF 1030 origin of replication can be propagated in E. coli cells that contain additional plasmids with compatible origins.
>Addgene plasmid #67180 | pCRISPaint-2A-TurboGFP-PEST | depositor full sequence | sequence record 116143 | pCRISPaint-2A-TurboGFP-PEST sequence 3364 bps
GGCCGCGTTGCTGGCGTTTTTCCATAGGCTCCGCCCCCCTGACGAGCATCACAAAAATCGACGCTCAAGT
CAGAGGTGGCGAAACCCGACAGGACTATAAAGATACCAGGCGTTTCCCCCTGGAAGCTCCCTCGTGCGCT
CTCCTGTTCCGACCCTGCCGCTTACCGGATACCTGTCCGCCTTTCTCCCTTCGGGAAGCGTGGCGCTTTC
TCATAGCTCACGCTGTAGGTATCTCAGTTCGGTGTAGGTCGTTCGCTCCAAGCTGGGCTGTGTGCACGAA
CCCCCCGTTCAGCCCGACCGCTGCGCCTTATCCGGTAACTATCGTCTTGAGTCCAACCCGGTAAGACACG
ACTTATCGCCACTGGCAGCAGCCACTGGTAACAGGATTAGCAGAGCGAGGTATGTAGGCGGTGCTACAGA
GTTCTTGAAGTGGTGGCCTAACTACGGCTACACTAGAAGGACAGTATTTGGTATCTGCGCTCTGCTGAAG
CCAGTTACCTTCGGAAAAAGAGTTGGTAGCTCTTGATCCGGCAAACAAACCACCGCTGGTAGCGGTGGTT
TTTTTGTTTGCAAGCAGCAGATTACGCGCAGAAAAAAAGGATCTCAAGAAGATCCTTTGATCTTTTCTAC
GGGGTCTGACGCTCAGTGGAACGAAAACTCACGTTAAGGGATTTTGGTCATGAGATTATCAAAAAGGATC
TTCACCTAGATCCTTTTAAATTAAAAATGAAGTTTTAAATCAATCTAAAGTATATATGAGTAAACTTGGT
CTGACAGTTACCAATGCTTAATCAGTGAGGCACCTATCTCAGCGATCTGTCTATTTCGTTCATCCATAGT
TGCCTGACTCCCCGTCGTGTAGATAACTACGATACGGGAGGGCTTACCATCTGGCCCCAGTGCTGCAATG
ATACCGCGAGACCCACGCTCACCGGCTCCAGATTTATCAGCAATAAACCAGCCAGCCGGAAGGGCCGAGC
GCAGAAGTGGTCCTGCAACTTTATCCGCCTCCATCCAGTCTATTAATTGTTGCCGGGAAGCTAGAGTAAG
TAGTTCGCCAGTTAATAGTTTGCGCAACGTTGTTGCCATTGCTACAGGCATCGTGGTGTCACGCTCGTCG
TTTGGTATGGCTTCATTCAGCTCCGGTTCCCAACGATCAAGGCGAGTTACATGATCCCCCATGTTGTGCA
AAAAAGCGGTTAGCTCCTTCGGTCCTCCGATCGTTGTCAGAAGTAAGTTGGCCGCAGTGTTATCACTCAT
GGTTATGGCAGCACTGCATAATTCTCTTACTGTCATGCCATCCGTAAGATGCTTTTCTGTGACTGGTGAG
TACTCAACCAAGTCATTCTGAGAATAGTGTATGCGGCGACCGAGTTGCTCTTGCCCGGCGTCAATACGGG
ATAATACCGCGCCACATAGCAGAACTTTAAAAGTGCTCATCATTGGAAAACGTTCTTCGGGGCGAAAACT
CTCAAGGATCTTACCGCTGTTGAGATCCAGTTCGATGTAACCCACTCGTGCACCCAACTGATCTTCAGCA
TCTTTTACTTTCACCAGCGTTTCTGGGTGAGCAAAAACAGGAAGGCAAAATGCCGCAAAAAAGGGAATAA
GGGCGACACGGAAATGTTGAATACTCATACTCTTCCTTTTTCAATATTATTGAAGCATTTATCAGGGTTA
TTGTCTCATGAGCGGATACATATTTGAATGTATTTAGAAAAATAAACAAATAGGGGTTCCGCGCACATTT
CCCCGAAAAGTGCGGTGTGAAATACCGCACAGATGCGTAAGGAGAAAATACCGCATCAGGCGCCATTCGC
CATTCAGGCTGCGCAACTGTTGGGAAGGGCGATCGGTGCGGGCCTCTTCGCTATTACGCCAGCTGGCGAA
AGGGGGATGTGCTGCAAGGCGATTAAGTTGGGTAACGCCAGGGTTTTCCCAGTCACGACGTTGTAAAACG
ACGGCCAGTGAATTCGAGCTCGGTACCGCTAGCGGGCCAGTACCCAAAAAGCGGGGGGTCCGGAGAGGGC
AGAGGAAGTCTGCTAACATGCGGTGACGTCGAGGAGAATCCTGGCCCAGGATCCATGGAGAGCGACGAGA
GCGGCCTGCCCGCCATGGAGATCGAGTGCCGCATCACCGGCACCCTGAACGGCGTGGAGTTCGAGCTGGT
GGGCGGCGGAGAGGGCACCCCCGAGCAGGGCCGCATGACCAACAAGATGAAGAGCACCAAAGGCGCCCTG
ACCTTCAGCCCCTACCTGCTGAGCCACGTGATGGGCTACGGCTTCTACCACTTCGGCACCTACCCCAGCG
GCTACGAGAACCCCTTCCTGCACGCCATCAACAACGGCGGCTACACCAACACCCGCATCGAGAAGTACGA
GGACGGCGGCGTGCTGCACGTGAGCTTCAGCTACCGCTACGAGGCCGGCCGCGTGATCGGCGACTTCAAG
GTGATGGGCACCGGCTTCCCCGAGGACAGCGTGATCTTCACCGACAAGATCATCCGCAGCAACGCCACCG
TGGAGCACCTGCACCCCATGGGCGATAACGATCTGGATGGCAGCTTCACCCGCACCTTCAGCCTGCGCGA
CGGCGGCTACTACAGCTCCGTGGTGGACAGCCACATGCACTTCAAGAGCGCCATCCACCCCAGCATCCTG
CAGAACGGCGGCCCCATGTTCGCCTTCCGCCGCGTGGAGGAGGATCACAGCAACACCGAGCTGGGCATCG
TGGAGTACCAGCACGCCTTCAAGACCCCGGATGCAGATGCCGGTGAAGAAAGATCTCGAGATATCAGCCA
TGGCTTCCCGCCGGCGGTGGCGGCGCAGGATGATGGCACGCTGCCCATGTCTTGTGCCCAGGAGAGCGGG
ATGGACCGTCACCCTGCAGCCTGTGCTTCTGCTAGGATCAATGTGTAGGCGGCCGCCGCTGATCAGCCTC
GACTGTGCCTTCTAGTTGCCAGCCATCTGTTGTTTGCCCCTCCCCCGTGCCTTCCTTGACCCTGGAAGGT
GCCACTCCCACTGTCCTTTCCTAATAAAATGAGGAAATTGCATCGCATTGTCTGAGTAGGTGTCATTCTA
TTCTGGGGGGTGGGGTGGGGCAGGACAGCAAGGGGGAGGATTGGGAAGACAATAGCAGGCATGCTGGGGA
TGCGGTGGGCTCTATGGACGCGTGGGAGAGGCGGTTTGCGTATTGGGCGCTCTTCCGCTTCCTCGCTCAC
TGACTCGCTGCGCTCGGTCGTTCGGCTGCGGCGAGCGGTATCAGCTCACTCAAAGGCGGTAATACGGTTA
TCCACAGAATCAGGGGATAACGCAGGAAAGAACATGTGAGCAAAAGGCCAGCAAAAGGCCAGGAACCGTA
AAAA
