>Addgene plasmid #67180 | pCRISPaint-2A-TurboGFP-PEST | addgene partial sequence | sequence record 123174 | Amp-R 5'-ATAATACCGCGCCACATAGC-3'
TTCTTCGGGGCGAAAACTCTCAAGGATCTTACCGCTGTTGAGATCCAGTTCGATGTAACCCACTCGTGCA
CCCAACTGATCTTCAGCATCTTTTACTTTCACCAGCGTTTCTGGGTGAGCAAAAACAGGAAGGCAAAATG
CCGCAAAAAAGGGAATAAGGGCGACACGGAAATGTTGAATACTCATACTCTTCCTTTTTCAATATTATTG
AAGCATTTATCAGGGTTATTGTCTCATGAGCGGATACATATTTGAATGTATTTAGAAAAATAAACAAATA
GGGGTTCCGCGCACATTTCCCCGAAAAGTGCGGTGTGAAATACCGCACAGATGCGTAAGGAGAAAATACC
GCATCAGGCGCCATTCGCCATTCAGGCTGCGCAACTGTTGGGAAGGGCGATCGGTGCGGGCCTCTTCGCT
ATTACGCCAGCTGGCGAAAGGGGGATGTGCTGCAAGGCGATTAAGTTGGGTAACGCCAGGGTTTTCCCAG
TCACGACGTTGTAAAACGACGGCCAGTGAATTCGAGCTCGGTACCGCTAGCGGGCCAGTACCCAAAAAGC
GGGGGGTCCGGAGAGGGCAGAGGAAGTCTGCTAACATGCGGTGACGTCGAGGAGAATCCTGGCCCAGGAT
CCATGGAGAGCGACGAGAGCGGCCTGCCCGCCATGGAGATCGAGTGCCGCATCACCGGCACCCTGAACGG
