>Addgene plasmid #67180 | pCRISPaint-2A-TurboGFP-PEST | addgene partial sequence | sequence record 124396 | BGH-rev 5'-TAGAAGGCACAGTCGAGG-3'
TTGATCCTAGCAGAAGCACAGGCTGCAGGGTGACGGTCCATCCCGCTCTCCTGGGCACAAGACATGGGCA
GCGTGCCATCATCCTGCGCCGCCACCGCCGGCGGGAAGCCATGGCTGATATCTCGAGATCTTTCTTCACC
GGCATCTGCATCCGGGGTCTTGAAGGCGTGCTGGTACTCCACGATGCCCAGCTCGGTGTTGCTGTGATCC
TCCTCCACGCGGCGGAAGGCGAACATGGGGCCGCCGTTCTGCAGGATGCTGGGGTGGATGGCGCTCTTGA
AGTGCATGTGGCTGTCCACCACGGAGCTGTAGTAGCCGCCGTCGCGCAGGCTGAAGGTGCGGGTGAAGCT
GCCATCCAGATCGTTATCGCCCATGGGGTGCAGGTGCTCCACGGTGGCGTTGCTGCGGATGATCTTGTCG
GTGAAGATCACGCTGTCCTCGGGGAAGCCGGTGCCCATCACCTTGAAGTCGCCGATCACGCGGCCGGCCT
CGTAGCGGTAGCTGAAGCTCACGTGCAGCACGCCGCCGTCCTCGTACTTCTCGATGCGGGTGTTGGTGTA
GCCGCCGTTGTTGATGGCGTGCAGGAAGGGGTTCTCGTAGCCGCTGGGGTAGGTGCCGAAGTGGTAGAAG
CCGTAGCCCATCACGTGGCTCAGCAGGTAGGGGCTGAAGGTCAGGGCGCCTTTGGTGCTCTTCATCTTGT
TGGTCATGCGGCCCTGCTCGGGGGTGCCCTCTCCGCCGCCCACCAGCTCGAACTCCACGCCGTTCAGGGT
GCCGGTGATGCGGCACTCGATCTCCATGG
